Addgene plasmid #115694: pSimpleII-U6-sgRNA-BsmBI-NLS-NmCas9-HA-NLS
Purpose: All-in-one plasmid. Contains expression cassette for NmeCas9 with N and C NLS and HA tag at the C, plus cassette (for cloning of spacer in BsmBI) for expressing sgRNA under the control of U6 promoter.
Depositing lab: Erik Sontheimer. Depositing organization: University of Massachusetts, Worcester. Publication: NmeCas9 is an intrinsically high-fidelity genome-editing platform. Amrani N, Gao XD, Liu P, Edraki A, Mir A, Ibraheim R, Gupta A, Sasaki KE, Wu T, Donohoue PD, Settle AH, Lied AM, McGovern K, Fuller CK, Cameron P, Fazzio TG, Zhu LJ, Wolfe SA, Sontheimer EJ. Genome Biol. 2018 Dec 5;19(1):214. doi: 10.1186/s13059-018-1591-1. PubMed 30518407.
Backbone
  Vector backbone: pSimpleII
  Backbone size w/o insert (bp): 5693
  Total vector size (bp): 8936
  Modifications to backbone: None
  Vector type: Mammalian Expression, Insect Expression, CRISPR
Growth in bacteria
  Bacterial resistance: Ampicillin, 100 μg/mL
  Growth temperature: 37°C
  Growth strain: DH5alpha
  Copy number: Low Copy
Gene/Insert 1
  Gene/Insert name: NmeCas9
  Species: Neisseria meningitidis, strain 8013
  Insert size (bp): 3243
  Mutation: None
  GenBank ID: FM999788.1 19818133
  Promoter: EF-1 alpha
  Tag / fusion protein: NLS, HA (C terminal on insert); NLS (N terminal on insert)
  Cloning method: Gibson Cloning
  Sequencing primers: 5′ gctgccttcaaacctaattcaatcaactacatcctc; 3′ acggacaggcgggcgttttttca
Gene/Insert 2
  Gene/Insert name: Nme-sgRNA
  Species: Neisseria meningitidis, strain 8013
  Insert size (bp): 156
  Mutation: fusion of repeat/tracrRNA to make a sgRNA
  GenBank ID: FM999788.1
  Promoter: U6
  Cloning method: Gibson Cloning
  Sequencing primers: 5′ gagcagatactggcttaactatg; 3′ aaataaacaaataggggttccgc
Terms and licenses: Academic/Nonprofit Terms; Industry Terms: Not Available to Industry
How to cite: pSimpleII-U6-sgRNA-BsmBI-NLS-NmCas9-HA-NLS was a gift from Erik Sontheimer (Addgene plasmid # 115694 ; http://n2t.net/addgene:115694 ; RRID:Addgene_115694)
