[The description below was written by a language model from this plasmid's Addgene catalogue record and pLannotate feature annotations shown in this document.]
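Description:
pSimpleII-U6-sgRNA-BsmBI-NLS-NmCas9-HA-NLS is an all-in-one CRISPR plasmid built on the pSimpleII backbone for genome editing with the Cas9 orthologue from Neisseria meningitidis strain 8013 (NmeCas9). The catalogue classes it as a mammalian and insect expression vector. It is propagated in E. coli through a ColE1/pUC-type origin and selected with ampicillin via the bla gene and its own promoter. The catalogue lists it as low copy, although the origin is annotated as a high-copy type. The annotated sequence record is 8,877 nt, slightly shorter than the 8,936 bp total given in the catalogue.

Two divergently oriented expression units carry the payload. In one direction, the human EF-1α promoter drives constitutive Pol II expression of NmeCas9, which carries nuclear localization signals at both ends and a C-terminal HA epitope, and the transcript is terminated by the bGH polyadenylation signal. The feature table annotates only the C-terminal NLS and a single-repeat-sized fragment of an HA tag; the N-terminal NLS is stated in the catalogue but not separately annotated. On the opposite strand, the human U6 Pol III promoter drives an Nme single-guide RNA scaffold, made by fusing the CRISPR repeat to the tracrRNA. BsmBI sites between the promoter and scaffold allow a target-specific spacer to be cloned in.

The backbone also contains a mini-oriP element from Epstein-Barr virus, which can support episomal maintenance in cells supplying EBNA1, along with residual fragments of lac, tetracycline-resistance, SV40 promoter and bom sequences that appear to be vestigial. No mammalian selection marker or fluorescent reporter is annotated. The plasmid delivers nuclease and guide together from a single transfected construct, and the associated work characterises NmeCas9 as a high-fidelity editing platform.
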