Features (pLannotate 1.2.2; 18 found; start..end, strand, type, name):
     36..128     -  misc_RNA       Nm tracrRNA: trans-activating CRISPR RNA for the Neisseria meningitidis CRISPR/Cas9 system (Hou et al., 2013)
    185..425     -  promoter       U6 promoter: RNA polymerase III promoter for human U6 snRNA
    466..518     -  misc_feature   bom (fragment): basis of mobility region from pBR322
    651..1813    +  promoter       EF-1α promoter: strong constitutive promoter for human elongation factor EF-1α
   1850..5096    +  CDS            NmCas9 (fragment): Cas9 endonuclease from the Neisseria meningitidis Type II CRISPR/Cas system (Esvelt et al., 2013) generates RNA-guided double strand breaks in DNA
   5095..5121    +  CDS            3xHA (fragment): three tandem HA epitope tags
   5128..5154    +  CDS            NLS: nuclear localization signal (Makkerh et al., 1996)
   5176..5400    +  polyA_signal   bGH poly(A) signal: bovine growth hormone polyadenylation signal
   5404..5425    +  promoter       SV40 promoter (fragment): SV40 enhancer and early promoter
   5430..5549    +  CDS            TcR (fragment): tetracycline efflux protein; tet; confers resistance to tetracycline
   5565..6678    +  rep_origin     mini-oriP: internally truncated variant of the Epstein-Barr virus oriP replication origin (Tanaka et al., 1999)
   6747..6763    -  protein_bind   lac operator: The lac repressor binds to the lac operator to inhibit transcription in E. coli. This inhibition can be relieved by adding lactose or isopropyl-β-D-thiogalactopyranoside (IPTG). lac repressor encoded by lacI
   6771..6801    -  promoter       lac promoter: promoter for the E. coli lac operon
   6816..6837    -  protein_bind   CAP binding site: CAP binding activates transcription in the presence of cAMP. E. coli catabolite activator protein
   6850..6942    -  CDS            lacI (fragment): lac repressor; lacI; The lac repressor binds to the lac operator to inhibit transcription in E. coli. This inhibition can be relieved by adding lactose or isopropyl-β-D-thiogalactopyranoside (IPTG).
   7125..7713    -  rep_origin     ori: high-copy-number ColE1/pMB1/pBR322/pUC origin of replication
   7884..8744    -  CDS            AmpR: β-lactamase; bla; confers resistance to ampicillin, carbenicillin, and related antibiotics
   8745..8849    -  promoter       AmpR promoter: bla
>Addgene plasmid #115694 | pSimpleII-U6-sgRNA-BsmBI-NLS-NmCas9-HA-NLS | addgene full sequence | sequence record 221986 | Addgene NGS Result
GTCGACGGATCGGGAGATCTGTTTAAACAAAAAAATAAACGATGCCCCTTAAAGCAGAAGCTTTAAGGGG
CAGAGCGTTGCGGCACATCTTTTCAGACGGCCTTATTGTAGCAACGGTTCTCATTTCGTTTCCGAAATGA
GAAAGGGAGCTACAACTGAGACGTGGAATCGTCTCCGGTGTTTCGTCCTTTCCACAAGATATATAAAGCC
AAGAAATCGAAATACTTTCAAGTTACGGTAAGCATATGATAGTCCATTTTAAAACATAATTTTAAAACTG
CAAACTACCCAAGAAATTATTACTTTCTACGTCACGTATTTTGTACTAATATCTTTGTGTTTACAGTCAA
ATTAATTCTAATTATCTCTCTAACAGCCTTGTATCGTATATGCAAATATGAAGGAATCATGGGAAATAGG
CCCTCTTCCTGCCCGACCTTGACGTCGACAGATCTCCCGATCCCCTATGGTGCACTCTCAGTACAATCTG
CTCTGATGCCGCATAGTTAAGCCAGTATCTGCTCCCTGCTTGTGTGTTGGAGGTCGCTGAGTAGTGCGCG
AGCAAAATTTAAGCTACAACAAGGCAAGGCTTGACCGACAATTGCATGAAGAATCTGCTTAGGGTTAGGC
GTTTTGCGCTGCTTCGCGGAGGCTCCGGTGCCCGTCAGTGGGCAGAGCGCACATCGCCCACAGTCCCCGA
GAAGTTGGGGGGAGGGGTCGGCAATTGAACCGGTGCCTAGAGAAGGTGGCGCGGGGTAAACTGGGAAAGT
GATGTCGTGTACTGGCTCCGCCTTTTTCCCGAGGGTGGGGGAGAACCGTATATAAGTGCAGTAGTCGCCG
TGAACGTTCTTTTTCGCAACGGGTTTGCCGCCAGAACACAGGTAAGTGCCGTGTGTGGTTCCCGCGGGCC
TGGCCTCTTTACGGGTTATGGCCCTTGCGTGCCTTGAATTACTTCCACCTGGCTCCAGTACGTGATTCTT
GATCCCGAGCTGGAGCCAGGGGCGGGCCTTGCGCTTTAGGAGCCCCTTCGCCTCGTGCTTGAGTTGAGGC
CTGGCCTGGGCGCTGGGGCCGCCGCGTGCGAATCTGGTGGCACCTTCGCGCCTGTCTCGCTGCTTTCGAT
AAGTCTCTAGCCATTTAAAATTTTTGATGACCTGCTGCGACGCTTTTTTTCTGGCAAGATAGTCTTGTAA
ATGCGGGCCAGGATCTGCACACTGGTATTTCGGTTTTTGGGGCCGCGGGCGGCGACGGGGCCCGTGCGTC
CCAGCGCACATGTTCGGCGAGGCGGGGCCTGCGAGCGCGGCCACCGAGAATCGGACGGGGGTAGTCTCAA
GCTGGCCGGCCTGCTCTGGTGCCTGGCCTCGCGCCGCCGTGTATCGCCCCGCCCTGGGCGGCAAGGCTGG
CCCGGTCGGCACCAGTTGCGTGAGCGGAAAGATGGCCGCTTCCCGGCCCTGCTCCAGGGGGCTCAAAATG
GAGGACGCGGCGCTCGGGAGAGCGGGCGGGTGAGTCACCCACACAAAGGAAAGGGGCCTTTCCGTCCTCA
GCCGTCGCTTCATGTGACTCCACGGAGTACCGGGCGCCGTCCAGGCACCTCGATTAGTTCTGGAGCTTTT
GGAGTACGTCGTCTTTAGGTTGGGGGGAGGGGTTTTATGCGATGGAGTTTCCCCACACTGAGTGGGTGGA
GACTGAAGTTAGGCCAGCTTGGCACTTGATGTAATTCTCCTTGGAATTTGCCCTTTTTGAGTTTGGATCT
TGGTTCATTCTCAAGCCTCAGACAGTGGTTCAAAGTTTTTTTCTTCCATTTCAGGTGTCGTGAACACCGC
CACCATGGTGCCTAAGAAGAAGAGAAAGGTGGCTGCCTTCAAACCTAATTCAATCAACTACATCCTCGGC
CTCGATATCGGCATCGCATCCGTCGGCTGGGCGATGGTAGAAATTGACGAAGAAGAAAACCCCATCCGCC
TGATTGATTTGGGCGTGCGCGTATTTGAGCGTGCCGAAGTACCGAAAACAGGCGACTCCCTTGCCATGGC
AAGGCGTTTGGCGCGCAGTGTTCGCCGCCTGACCCGCCGTCGCGCCCACCGCCTGCTTCGGACCCGCCGC
CTATTGAAACGCGAAGGCGTATTACAAGCCGCCAATTTTGACGAAAACGGCTTGATTAAATCCTTACCGA
ATACACCATGGCAACTTCGCGCAGCCGCATTAGACCGCAAACTGACGCCTTTAGAGTGGTCGGCAGTCTT
GTTGCATTTAATCAAACATCGCGGCTATTTATCGCAACGGAAAAACGAGGGCGAAACTGCCGATAAGGAG
CTTGGCGCTTTGCTTAAAGGCGTAGCCGGCAATGCCCATGCCTTACAGACAGGCGATTTCCGCACACCGG
CCGAATTGGCTTTAAATAAATTTGAGAAAGAAAGCGGCCATATCCGCAATCAGCGCAGCGATTATTCGCA
TACGTTCAGCCGCAAAGATTTACAGGCGGAGCTGATTTTGCTGTTTGAAAAACAAAAAGAATTTGGCAAT
CCGCATGTTTCAGGCGGCCTTAAAGAAGGTATTGAAACCCTACTGATGACGCAACGCCCTGCCCTGTCCG
GCGATGCCGTTCAAAAAATGTTGGGGCATTGCACCTTCGAACCGGCAGAGCCGAAAGCCGCTAAAAACAC
CTACACAGCCGAACGTTTCATCTGGCTGACCAAGCTGAACAACCTGCGTATTTTAGAGCAAGGCAGCGAG
CGGCCATTGACCGATACCGAACGCGCCACGCTTATGGACGAGCCATACAGAAAATCCAAACTGACTTACG
CACAAGCCCGTAAGCTGCTGGGTTTAGAAGATACCGCCTTTTTCAAAGGCTTGCGCTATGGTAAAGACAA
TGCCGAAGCCTCAACATTGATGGAAATGAAGGCCTACCATGCCATCAGCCGTGCACTGGAAAAAGAAGGA
TTGAAAGACAAAAAATCCCCATTAAACCTTTCTCCCGAATTACAAGACGAAATCGGCACGGCATTCTCCC
TGTTCAAAACCGATGAAGACATTACAGGCCGTCTGAAAGACCGTATACAGCCCGAAATCTTAGAAGCGCT
GTTGAAACACATCAGCTTCGATAAGTTCGTCCAAATTTCCTTGAAAGCATTGCGCCGAATTGTGCCTCTA
ATGGAACAAGGCAAACGTTACGATGAAGCCTGCGCCGAAATCTACGGAGACCATTACGGCAAGAAGAATA
CGGAAGAAAAGATTTATCTGCCGCCGATTCCCGCCGACGAAATCCGCAACCCCGTCGTCTTGCGCGCCTT
ATCTCAAGCACGTAAGGTCATTAACGGCGTGGTACGCCGTTACGGCTCCCCAGCTCGTATCCATATTGAA
ACTGCAAGGGAAGTAGGTAAATCGTTTAAAGACCGCAAAGAAATTGAGAAACGCCAAGAAGAAAACCGCA
AAGACCGGGAAAAAGCCGCCGCCAAATTCCGAGAGTATTTCCCCAATTTTGTCGGAGAACCCAAATCCAA
AGATATTCTGAAACTGCGCCTGTACGAGCAACAACACGGCAAATGCCTGTATTCGGGCAAAGAAATCAAC
TTAGGCCGTCTGAACGAAAAAGGCTATGTCGAAATCGACCATGCCCTGCCGTTCTCGCGCACATGGGACG
ACAGTTTCAACAATAAAGTACTGGTATTGGGCAGCGAAAACCAAAACAAAGGCAATCAAACCCCTTACGA
ATACTTCAACGGCAAAGACAACAGCCGCGAATGGCAGGAATTTAAAGCGCGTGTCGAAACCAGCCGTTTC
CCGCGCAGTAAAAAACAACGGATTCTGCTGCAAAAATTCGATGAAGACGGCTTTAAAGAACGCAATCTGA
ACGACACGCGCTACGTCAACCGTTTCCTGTGTCAATTTGTTGCCGACCGTATGCGGCTGACAGGTAAAGG
CAAGAAACGTGTCTTTGCATCCAACGGACAAATTACCAATCTGTTGCGCGGCTTTTGGGGATTGCGCAAA
GTGCGTGCGGAAAACGACCGCCATCACGCCTTGGACGCCGTCGTCGTTGCCTGCTCGACCGTTGCCATGC
AGCAGAAAATTACCCGTTTTGTACGCTATAAAGAGATGAACGCGTTTGACGGTAAAACCATAGACAAAGA
AACAGGAGAAGTGCTGCATCAAAAAACACACTTCCCACAACCTTGGGAATTTTTCGCACAAGAAGTCATG
ATTCGCGTCTTCGGCAAACCGGACGGCAAACCCGAATTCGAAGAAGCCGATACCCTAGAAAAACTGCGCA
CGTTGCTTGCCGAAAAATTATCATCTCGCCCCGAAGCCGTACACGAATACGTTACGCCACTGTTTGTTTC
ACGCGCGCCCAATCGGAAGATGAGCGGGCAAGGGCATATGGAGACCGTCAAATCCGCCAAACGACTGGAC
GAAGGCGTCAGCGTGTTGCGCGTACCGCTGACACAGTTAAAACTGAAAGACTTGGAAAAAATGGTCAATC
GGGAGCGCGAACCTAAGCTATACGAAGCACTGAAAGCACGGCTGGAAGCACATAAAGACGATCCTGCCAA
AGCCTTTGCCGAGCCGTTTTACAAATACGATAAAGCAGGCAACCGCACCCAACAGGTAAAAGCCGTACGC
GTAGAGCAAGTACAGAAAACCGGCGTATGGGTGCGCAACCATAACGGTATTGCCGACAACGCAACCATGG
TGCGCGTAGATGTGTTTGAGAAAGGCGACAAGTATTATCTGGTACCGATTTACAGTTGGCAGGTAGCGAA
AGGGATTTTGCCGGATAGGGCTGTTGTACAAGGAAAAGATGAAGAAGATTGGCAACTTATTGATGATAGT
TTCAACTTTAAATTCTCATTACACCCTAATGATTTAGTCGAGGTTATAACAAAAAAAGCTAGAATGTTTG
GTTACTTTGCCAGCTGCCATCGAGGCACAGGTAATATCAATATACGCATTCATGATCTTGATCATAAAAT
TGGCAAAAATGGAATACTGGAAGGTATCGGCGTCAAAACCGCCCTTTCATTCCAAAAATACCAAATTGAC
GAACTGGGCAAAGAAATCAGACCATGCCGTCTGAAAAAACGCCCGCCTGTCCGTTACCCATACGATGTTC
CAGATTACGCTGCAGCTCCAGCAGCGAAGAAAAAGAAGCTGGATTAACTCGCTGATCAGCCTCGACTGTG
CCTTCTAGTTGCCAGCCATCTGTTGTTTGCCCCTCCCCCGTGCCTTCCTTGACCCTGGAAGGTGCCACTC
CCACTGTCCTTTCCTAATAAAATGAGGAAATTGCATCGCATTGTCTGAGTAGGTGTCATTCTATTCTGGG
GGGTGGGGTGGGGCAGGACAGCAAGGGGGAGGATTGGGAAGACAATAGCAGGCATGCTGGGGATGCGGTG
GGCTCTATGGCTTCTGAGGCGGAAAGAACCAGCTGGGGCTCGACCGATGCCCTTGAGAGCCTTCAACCCA
GTCAGCTCCTTCCGGTGGGCGCGGGGCATGACTATCGTCGCCGCACTTATGACTGTCTTCTTTATCATGC
AACTCGTAGGACAGGTGCCCTGGCCGGGGTCCCGCAGGAAAAGGACAAGCAGCGAAAATTCACGCCCCCT
TGGGAGGTGGCGGCATATGCAAAGGATAGCACTCCCACTCTACTACTGGGTATCATATGCTGACTGTATA
TGCATGAGGATAGCATATGCTACCCGGATACAGATTAGGATAGCATATACTACCCAGATATAGATTAGGA
TAGCATATGCTACCCAGATATAGATTAGGATAGCCTATGCTACCCAGATATAAATTAGGATAGCATATAC
TACCCAGATATAGATTAGGATAGCATATGCTACCCAGATATAGATTAGGATAGCCTATGCTACCCAGATA
TAGATTAGGATAGCATATGCTACCCAGATATAGATTAGGATAGCATATGCTATCCAGATATTTGGGTAGT
ATATGCTACCCAGATATAAATTAGGATAGCATATACTACCCTAATCTCTATTAGGATAGCATATGCTACC
CGGATACAGATTAGGATAGCATATACTACCCAGATATAGATTAGGATAGCATATGCTACCCAGATATAGA
TTAGGATAGCCTATGCTACCCAGATATAAATTAGGATAGCATATACTACCCAGATATAGATTAGGATAGC
ATATGCTACCCAGATATAGATTAGGATAGCCTATGCTACCCAGATATAGATTAGGATAGCATATGCTATC
CAGATATTTGGGTAGTATATGCTATCCATGGCAACATTAGCCCACCGTGCTCTCAGCGACCTCGTGAATA
TGAGGACCAACAACCCTGTGCTTGGCGCTCAGGCGCAAGTGTGTGTAATTTGTCCTCCAGATCGCAGCAA
TCGCGCCCCTATCTTGGCCCGCCCACCTACTTATGCAGGTATTCCCCGGGGTGCCATTAGTGGTTTTGTG
GGCAAGTGGTTTGACCGCAGTGGTTAGCGGGGTTACAATCAGCCAAGTTATTACACCCTTATTTTACAGT
CCAAAACCGCAGGGCGGCGTGTGGGGGCTGACGCGATCGCTGTTCCTTAGGACCCTTTTACTAACCCTAA
TTCGATAGCATATGCTTCCCGTTGGGTAACATATGCTATTGAATTAGGGTTAGTCTGGATAGTATATACT
ACTACCCGGGAAGCATATGCTACCCGTTTAGGGTTTACCGTCGACCTCTAGCTAGAGCTTGGCGTAATCA
TGGTCATAGCTGTTTCCTGTGTGAAATTGTTATCCGCTCACAATTCCACACAACATACGAGCCGGAAGCA
TAAAGTGTAAAGCCTGGGGTGCCTAATGAGTGAGCTAACTCACATTAATTGCGTTGCGCTCACTGCCCGC
TTTCCAGTCGGGAAACCTGTCGTGCCAGCTGCATTAATGAATCGGCCAACGCGCGGGGAGAGGCGGTTTG
CGTATTGGGCGCTCTTCCGCTTCCTCGCTCACTGACTCGCTGCGCTCGGTCGTTCGGCTGCGGCGAGCGG
TATCAGCTCACTCAAAGGCGGTAATACGGTTATCCACAGAATCAGGGGATAACGCAGGAAAGAACATGTG
AGCAAAAGGCCAGCAAAAGGCCAGGAACCGTAAAAAGGCCGCGTTGCTGGCGTTTTTCCATAGGCTCCGC
CCCCCTGACGAGCATCACAAAAATCGACGCTCAAGTCAGAGGTGGCGAAACCCGACAGGACTATAAAGAT
ACCAGGCGTTTCCCCCTGGAAGCTCCCTCGTGCGCTCTCCTGTTCCGACCCTGCCGCTTACCGGATACCT
GTCCGCCTTTCTCCCTTCGGGAAGCGTGGCGCTTTCTCATAGCTCACGCTGTAGGTATCTCAGTTCGGTG
TAGGTCGTTCGCTCCAAGCTGGGCTGTGTGCACGAACCCCCCGTTCAGCCCGACCGCTGCGCCTTATCCG
GTAACTATCGTCTTGAGTCCAACCCGGTAAGACACGACTTATCGCCACTGGCAGCAGCCACTGGTAACAG
GATTAGCAGAGCGAGGTATGTAGGCGGTGCTACAGAGTTCTTGAAGTGGTGGCCTAACTACGGCTACACT
AGAAGAACAGTATTTGGTATCTGCGCTCTGCTGAAGCCAGTTACCTTCGGAAAAAGAGTTGGTAGCTCTT
GATCCGGCAAACAAACCACCGCTGGTAGCGGTGGTTTTTTTGTTTGCAAGCAGCAGATTACGCGCAGAAA
AAAAGGATCTCAAGAAGATCCTTTGATCTTTTCTACGGGGTCTGACGCTCAGTGGAACGAAAACTCACGT
TAAGGGATTTTGGTCATGAGATTATCAAAAAGGATCTTCACCTAGATCCTTTTAAATTAAAAATGAAGTT
TTAAATCAATCTAAAGTATATATGAGTAAACTTGGTCTGACAGTTACCAATGCTTAATCAGTGAGGCACC
TATCTCAGCGATCTGTCTATTTCGTTCATCCATAGTTGCCTGACTCCCCGTCGTGTAGATAACTACGATA
CGGGAGGGCTTACCATCTGGCCCCAGTGCTGCAATGATACCGCGAGACCCACGCTCACCGGCTCCAGATT
TATCAGCAATAAACCAGCCAGCCGGAAGGGCCGAGCGCAGAAGTGGTCCTGCAACTTTATCCGCCTCCAT
CCAGTCTATTAATTGTTGCCGGGAAGCTAGAGTAAGTAGTTCGCCAGTTAATAGTTTGCGCAACGTTGTT
GCCATTGCTACAGGCATCGTGGTGTCACGCTCGTCGTTTGGTATGGCTTCATTCAGCTCCGGTTCCCAAC
GATCAAGGCGAGTTACATGATCCCCCATGTTGTGCAAAAAAGCGGTTAGCTCCTTCGGTCCTCCGATCGT
TGTCAGAAGTAAGTTGGCCGCAGTGTTATCACTCATGGTTATGGCAGCACTGCATAATTCTCTTACTGTC
ATGCCATCCGTAAGATGCTTTTCTGTGACTGGTGAGTACTCAACCAAGTCATTCTGAGAATAGTGTATGC
GGCGACCGAGTTGCTCTTGCCCGGCGTCAATACGGGATAATACCGCGCCACATAGCAGAACTTTAAAAGT
GCTCATCATTGGAAAACGTTCTTCGGGGCGAAAACTCTCAAGGATCTTACCGCTGTTGAGATCCAGTTCG
ATGTAACCCACTCGTGCACCCAACTGATCTTCAGCATCTTTTACTTTCACCAGCGTTTCTGGGTGAGCAA
AAACAGGAAGGCAAAATGCCGCAAAAAAGGGAATAAGGGCGACACGGAAATGTTGAATACTCATACTCTT
CCTTTTTCAATATTATTGAAGCATTTATCAGGGTTATTGTCTCATGAGCGGATACATATTTGAATGTATT
TAGAAAAATAAACAAATAGGGGTTCCGCGCACATTTCCCCGAAAAGTGCCACCTGAC
